Addgene plasmid #145469: pGBW-m4046384
Purpose: Yeast Expression plasmid for SARS-CoV-2 endoRNAse
Depositing lab: Ginkgo Bioworks & Benjie Chen. Depositing organization: Ginkgo Bioworks.
Backbone
  Vector backbone: AmpR; 2u URA3
  Backbone size w/o insert (bp): 4078
  Vector type: Yeast Expression
  Selectable markers: URA3
Growth in bacteria
  Bacterial resistance: Ampicillin, 100 μg/mL
  Growth temperature: 37°C
  Growth strain: DH5alpha
  Copy number: High Copy
Gene/Insert
  Gene/Insert name: SARS-CoV-2 endoRNAse
  Species: S. cerevisiae (budding yeast); Severe acute respiratory syndrome coronavirus 2
  Insert size (bp): 1037
  Mutation: Saccharomyces cerevisiae recode 1
  Entrez Gene: ORF1ab (a.k.a. GU280_gp01)
  Promoter: pTEF1
  Tag / fusion protein: Cleavable thrombin;6xHIS (C terminal on backbone)
  Cloning method: Unknown
Resource information
  A portion of this plasmid was derived from a plasmid made by: GinkgoBioworks
Depositor comments: NCBI Reference Sequence: YP_009725310.1Created by gene synthesis with Not1 site.
How to cite: pGBW-m4046384 was a gift from Ginkgo Bioworks & Benjie Chen (Addgene plasmid # 145469 ; http://n2t.net/addgene:145469 ; RRID:Addgene_145469)
