[The description below was written by a language model from this plasmid's Addgene catalogue record and pLannotate feature annotations shown in this document.]
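Description:
pGBW-m4046384 is an episomal yeast expression plasmid built on an AmpR / 2μ URA3 shuttle backbone for producing the SARS-CoV-2 endoRNAse in Saccharomyces cerevisiae. The deposited full sequence is about 5.8 kb. In E. coli it replicates from a ColE1/pUC-type origin and is selected with ampicillin. The annotation places the β-lactamase gene downstream of a cat promoter, followed by a sequence called as rop. The catalogue nonetheless lists the plasmid as high copy. Short phage T3Te and T7Te terminators and a tonB terminator flank the bacterial modules, presumably insulating them from read-through transcription. In yeast, the 2μ origin supports multicopy maintenance. URA3 under its own promoter gives selection in uracil auxotrophs and can be counterselected with 5-FOA.

The payload is a synthetic coding sequence of roughly 1 kb, recoded for S. cerevisiae codon usage ("recode 1"), derived from the ORF1ab polyprotein. It is driven by the constitutive TEF1 promoter and terminated by a CYC1 terminator fragment. The catalogue specifies a C-terminal thrombin-cleavable 6xHis tag supplied by the backbone. This tag would allow metal-affinity purification and later tag removal, although the feature table does not annotate it separately. The automated annotation identifies the ORF only as a fragment of the replicase polyprotein. The descriptive text attached to that hit concerns the 2'-O-methyltransferase, which is a generic entry for the polyprotein rather than a description of this insert; the catalogue designation as the endoRNAse should be taken as the intended identity. The construct was made by gene synthesis and is suited to recombinant expression and purification of this viral enzyme from yeast for biochemical or structural work.
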