Features (pLannotate 1.2.2; 13 found; start..end, strand, type, name):
     10..417     +  promoter       TEF1 promoter: S. cerevisiae TEF1; promoter for EF-1α
    416..1471    +  CDS            rep (fragment): R1AB_SARS2 - Experimental evidence at protein level: Swiss-Prot protein existence level 1. [2'-O-methyltransferase]: Methyltransferase that mediates mRNA cap 2'-O-ribose methylation to the 5'-cap structure of viral mRNAs. N7-methyl guanosine cap is a prerequisite for binding of nsp16. Therefore plays an essential role in viral mRNAs cap methylation which is essential to evade immune system. From Severe acute respiratory syndrome coronavirus 2 (2019-nCoV) (SARS-CoV-2).
   1536..1708    +  terminator     CYC1 terminator (fragment): S. cerevisiae CYC1; transcription terminator for CYC1
   1744..1920    +  promoter       URA3 promoter (fragment): S. cerevisiae URA3
   1921..2724    +  CDS            URA3: orotidine-5'-phosphate decarboxylase, required for uracil biosynthesis; S. cerevisiae URA3; yeast auxotrophic marker, counterselectable with 5-fluoroorotic acid (5-FOA)
   2807..3789    -  rep_origin     2μ ori: yeast 2μ plasmid origin of replication
   3867..3896    +  terminator     T3Te terminator: phage T3 early transcription terminator
   3918..4505    +  rep_origin     ori: high-copy-number ColE1/pMB1/pBR322/pUC origin of replication
   4517..4544    -  terminator     T7Te terminator: phage T7 early transcription terminator
   4568..4759    -  CDS            rop: Rop protein, which maintains plasmids at low copy number; rop
   4760..5620    -  CDS            AmpR: β-lactamase; bla; confers resistance to ampicillin, carbenicillin, and related antibiotics
   5621..5723    -  promoter       cat promoter: promoter of the E. coli cat gene encoding chloramphenicol acetyltransferase
   5724..5755    -  terminator     tonB terminator: bidirectional E. coli tonB-P14 transcription terminator
>Addgene plasmid #145469 | pGBW-m4046384 | depositor full sequence | sequence record 287646 | Full Sequence
GCGGCCGCCCCACACACCATAGCTTCAAAATGTTTCTACTCCTTTTTTACTCTTCCAGATTTTCTCGGAC
TCCGCGCATCGCCGTACCACTTCAAAACACCCAAGCACAGCATACTAAATTTCCCCTCTTTCTTCCTCTA
GGGTGTCGTTAATTACCCGTACTAAAGGTTTGGAAAAGAAAAAAGAGACCGCCTCGTTTCTTTTTCTTCG
TCGAAAAAGGCAATAAAAATTTTTATCACGTTTCTTTTTCTTGAAAATTTTTTTTTTTGATTTTTTTCTC
TTTCGATGACCTCCCATTGATATTTAAGTTAATAAACGGTCTTCAATTTCTCAAGTTTCAGTTTCATTTT
TCTTGTTCTATTACAACTTTTTTTACTTCTTGCTCATTAGAAAGAAAGCATAGCAATCTAATCTAAGTTT
TAATTACAAAATGAGCCTGGAAAACGTTGCCTTCAATGTAGTGAACAAAGGACACTTTGATGGGCAACAG
GGTGAGGTTCCTGTCTCCATTATAAATAACACCGTTTATACTAAGGTCGACGGCGTTGATGTGGAATTGT
TCGAAAATAAGACGACATTACCCGTCAACGTTGCATTTGAACTTTGGGCGAAGCGTAACATCAAACCAGT
CCCAGAAGTTAAGATTTTGAACAATTTGGGTGTTGACATCGCTGCTAATACCGTCATTTGGGATTACAAG
AGAGATGCTCCGGCCCATATCTCAACTATAGGTGTCTGCTCGATGACTGACATTGCTAAAAAGCCAACCG
AGACTATCTGTGCTCCATTAACCGTTTTCTTTGACGGTAGAGTAGATGGTCAAGTCGACCTCTTCAGAAA
CGCAAGGAACGGTGTTTTGATTACAGAAGGTAGTGTTAAAGGTCTACAACCTTCTGTAGGTCCAAAGCAA
GCGTCCTTGAACGGCGTCACGTTGATTGGCGAAGCCGTTAAGACTCAATTCAATTACTATAAGAAGGTCG
ATGGTGTTGTGCAACAATTACCAGAAACTTACTTCACTCAGTCTCGCAATTTGCAAGAATTTAAACCACG
ATCTCAAATGGAAATCGATTTTCTTGAACTAGCTATGGACGAGTTCATCGAACGTTACAAGTTGGAAGGT
TATGCTTTTGAACACATTGTCTACGGTGACTTCTCTCATTCCCAGCTGGGTGGTTTACACTTGCTAATTG
GACTGGCTAAAAGATTCAAGGAATCACCATTCGAGTTGGAAGATTTTATCCCTATGGACTCTACCGTTAA
AAACTACTTCATCACTGATGCTCAAACCGGTTCGAGTAAGTGTGTTTGTTCCGTCATTGACTTGTTACTA
GATGATTTCGTAGAAATAATTAAGTCTCAAGACTTGTCAGTTGTTTCCAAGGTTGTCAAGGTAACCATTG
ACTATACGGAAATCTCATTTATGTTGTGGTGCAAAGACGGTCATGTTGAAACCTTCTACCCGAAATTGCA
ACTCGTGCCGAGAGGTTCTCACCATCATCACCATCATTAAACAGGCCCCTTTTCCTTTGTCGATATCATG
TAATTAGTTATGTCACGCTTACATTCACGCCCTCCTCCCACATCCGCTCTAACCGAAAAGGAAGGAGTTA
GACAACCTGAAGTCTAGGTCCCTATTTATTTTTTTTAATAGTTATGTTAGTATTAAGAACGTTATTTATA
TTTCAAATTTTTCTTTTTTTTCTGTACAAAGCGGCCGCCGAACCACTAGTGCACTGCAGTACACGGTTTC
CTTGAAATTTTTTTGATTCGGTAATCTCCGAACAGAAGGAAGAACGAAGGAAGGAGCACAGACTTAGATT
GGTATATATACGCATATGTAGTGTTGAAGAAACATGAAATTGCCCAGTATTCTTAACCCAACTGCACAGA
ACAAAAACGTGCAGGAAACGAAGATAAATCATGTCGAAAGCTACATATAAGGAACGTGCTGCTACTCATC
CTAGTCCTGTTGCTGCCAAGCTATTTAATATCATGCACGAAAAGCAAACAAACTTGTGTGCTTCATTGGA
TGTTCGTACCACCAAGGAATTACTGGAGTTAGTTGAAGCATTAGGTCCCAAAATTTGTTTACTAAAAACA
CATGTGGATATCTTGACTGATTTTTCCATGGAGGGCACAGTTAAGCCGCTAAAGGCATTATCCGCCAAGT
ACAATTTTTTACTCTTCGAGGACAGAAAATTTGCTGACATTGGTAATACAGTCAAATTGCAGTACTCTGC
GGGTGTATACAGAATAGCAGAATGGGCAGACATTACGAATGCACACGGTGTGGTGGGCCCAGGTATTGTT
AGCGGTTTGAAGCAGGCGGCAGAAGAAGTAACAAAGGAACCTAGAGGCCTTTTGATGTTAGCAGAATTGT
CATGCAAGGGCTCCCTATCTACTGGAGAATATACTAAGGGTACTGTTGACATTGCGAAGAGCGACAAAGA
TTTTGTTATCGGCTTTATTGCTCAAAGAGACATGGGTGGAAGAGATGAAGGTTACGATTGGTTGATTATG
ACACCCGGTGTGGGTTTAGATGACAAGGGAGATGCATTGGGTCAACAGTATAGAACCGTGGATGATGTGG
TTTCTACAGGATCTGACATTATTATTGTTGGAAGAGGACTATTTGCAAAGGGAAGGGATGCTAAGGTAGA
GGGTGAACGTTACAGAAAAGCAGGCTGGGAAGCATATTTGAGAAGATGCGGCCAGCAAAACTAAAAAACT
GTATTATAAGTAAATGCATGTATACTAAACTCACAAATTAGAGCTTCAATTTAATTATATCAGTTATTAC
CCGAGTAACGAAGCATCTGTGCTTCATTTTGTAGAACAAAAATGCAACGCGAGAGCGCTAATTTTTCAAA
CAAAGAATCTGAGCTGCATTTTTACAGAACAGAAATGCAACGCGAAAGCGCTATTTTACCAACGAAGAAT
CTGTGCTTCATTTTTGTAAAACAAAAATGCAACGCGAGAGCGCTAATTTTTCAAACAAAGAATCTGAGCT
GCATTTTTACAGAACAGAAATGCAACGCGAGAGCGCTATTTTACCAACAAAGAATCTATACTTCTTTTTT
GTTCTACAAAAATGCATCCCGAGAGCGCTATTTTTCTAACAAAGCATCTTAGATTACTTTTTTTCTCCTT
TGTGCGCTCTATAATGCAGTCTCTTGATAACTTTTTGCACTGTAGGTCCGTTAAGGTTAGAAGAAGGCTA
CTTTGGTGTCTATTTTCTCTTCCATAAAAAAAGCCTGACTCCACTTCCCGCGTTTACTGATTACTAGCGA
AGCTGCGGGTGCATTTTTTCAAGATAAAGGCATCCCCGATTATATTCTATACCGATGTGGATTGCGCATA
CTTTGTGAACAGAAAGTGATAGCGTTGATGATTCTTCATTGGTCAGAAAATTATGAACGGTTTCTTCTAT
TTTGTCTCTATATACTACGTATAGGAAATGTTTACATTTTCGTATTGTTTTCGATTCACTCTATGAATAG
TTCTTACTACAATTTTTTTGTCTAAAGAGTAATACTAGAGATAAACATAAAAAATGTAGAGGTCGAGTTT
AGATGCAAGTTCAAGGAGCGAAAGGTGGATGGGTAGGTTATATAGGGATATAGCACAGAGATATATAGCA
AAGAGATACTTTTGAGCAATGTTTGTGGAAGCGGTATTCGCAATATTTTAGTAGCTCGTTACAGTCCGGT
GCGTTTTTGGTTTTTTGAAAGTGCGTCATCAGAGCGCTTTTGGTTTTCAAAAGCGCTCTGAAGTTCCTAT
ACTTTCTAGCTAGAGAATAGGAACTTCCCGAGCGGCCGCGTGTTACAAGCTTGACTCCAGCGTAACTGGA
CTGCAATCAACTCACTGGCTCACCTTCACGGGTGGGCCTTTCTTCGGTAGAAAATCAAAGGATCTTCTTG
AGATCCTTTTTTTCTGCGCGTAATCTGCTGCTTGCAAACAAAAAAACCACCGCTACCAGCGGTGGTTTGT
TTGCCGGATCAAGAGCTACCAACTCTTTTTCCGAGGTAACTGGCTTCAGCAGAGCGCAGATACCAAATAC
TGTTCTTCTAGTGTAGCCGTAGTTAGGCCACCACTTCAAGAACTCTGTAGCACCGCCTACATACCTCGCT
CTGCTAATCCTGTTACCAGTGGCTGCTGCCAGTGGCGATAAGTCGTGTCTTACCGGGTTGGACTCAAGAC
GATAGTTACCGGATAAGGCGCAGCGGTCGGGCTGAACGGGGGGTTCGTGCACACAGCCCAGCTTGGAGCG
AACGACCTACACCGAACTGAGATACCTACAGCGTGAGCTATGAGAAAGCGCCACGCTTCCCGAAGGGAGA
AAGGCGGACAGGTATCCGGTAAGCGGCAGGGTCGGAACAGGAGAGCGCACGAGGGAGCTTCCAGGGGTAA
ACGCCTGGTATCTTTATAGTCCTGTCGGGTTTCGCCACCTCTGACTTGAGCATCGATTTTTGTGATGCTC
GTCAGGGGGGCGGAGCCTATGGAAAAACGCCAGCAACGCAGAAAGGCCCACCCGAAGGTGAGCCAGGTGA
TTACATTTGGGCCCTCATCAGAGGTTTTCACCGTCATCACCGAAACGCGCGAGGCAGCTGCGGTAAAGCT
CATCAGCGTGGTCGTGAAGCGATTCACAGATGTCTGCCTGTTCATCCGCGTCCAGCTCGTTGAGTTTCTC
CAGAAGCGTTAATGTCTGGCTTCTGATAAAGCGGGCCATGTTAAGGGCGGTTTTTTCCTGTTTGGTCACT
TACCAATGCTTAATCAGTGAGGCACCTATCTCAGCGATCTGTCTATTTCGTTCATCCATAGTTGCCTGAC
TCCCCGTCGTGTAGATAACTACGATGCGGGAGGGCTTACCATCTGGCCCCAGTGCTGCAATGATACCGCG
AGACCCACGCTCACCGGCTCCAGATTTATCAGCAATAAACCAGCCAGCCGGGAGGGCCGAGCGCAGAAGT
GATCCTGCAACTTTATCCGCCTCCATCCAGTCTATTAATTGTTGCCGGGAAGCTAGAGTAAGTAGTTCGC
CAGTTAATAGTTTGCGCAACGTTGTTGCCATTGCTACAGGCATCGTGGTGTCACGCTCGTCGTTTGGTAT
GGCTTCATTCAGCTCCGGTTCCCAACGATCAAGGCGAGTTACATGATCCCCCATGTTGTGCAAAAAAGCG
GTTAGCTCCTTCGGTCCTCCGATCGTTGCCAGAAGTAAGTTGGCCGCAGTGTTATCACTCATGGTTATGG
CAGCACTGCATAATTCTCTTACTGTCATGCCATCCGTGAGATGCTTTTCTGTGACTGGTGAGTACTCAAC
CAAGTCATTCTGAGAATAGTGTATGCGGCGACCGAGTTGCTCTTGCCCGGCGTCAATACGGGATAATACC
GCGCCACATAGCAGAACTTTAAAAGTGCTCATCATTGGAAAACGTTCTTCGGGGCGTAAACTCTCAAGGA
TCTTACCGCTGTTGAGATCCAGTTCGATGTAACCCACTCGTGCACCCAACTGATCTTCAGCATCTTTTAC
TTTCACCAGCGTTTCTGGGTGAGCAAAAACAGGAAGGCAAAATGCCGCAAAAAAGGGAATAAGGGCGACA
CGGAAATGTTGAATACTCATTTTAGCTTCCTTAGCTCCTGAAAATCTCGATAACTCAAAAAATACGCCCG
GTAGTGATCTTATTTCATTATGGTGAAAGTTGGAACCTCTTACGTGCCGATCAAGTCAAAAGCCTCCGGT
CGGAGGCTTTTGACTTTCTGCTATGGAGGTCAGGTATGATTTAAATGGTCAGTTAGA
